Addgene plasmid #103913: HTRA2_PDZ_1
Purpose: Protein expression and purification of HTRA2 PDZ domain
Depositing lab: Sachdev Sidhu. Depositing organization: University of Toronto. Publication: A specificity map for the PDZ domain family. Tonikian R, Zhang Y, Sazinsky SL, Currell B, Yeh JH, Reva B, Held HA, Appleton BA, Evangelista M, Wu Y, Xin X, Chan AC, Seshagiri S, Lasky LA, Sander C, Boone C, Bader GD, Sidhu SS. PLoS Biol. 2008 Sep 30;6(9):e239. doi: 10.1371/journal.pbio.0060239. PubMed 18828675.
Backbone
  Vector backbone: pGEX-6P-1
  Backbone size w/o insert (bp): 4984
  Vector type: Bacterial Expression
Growth in bacteria
  Bacterial resistance: Ampicillin, 100 μg/mL
  Growth temperature: 37°C
  Growth strain: DH5alpha
  Copy number: Unknown
Gene/Insert
  Gene/Insert name: HTRA2 (alt name: HTRA2 PDZ)
  Species: H. sapiens (human)
  Entrez Gene: HTRA2 (a.k.a. MGCA8, OMI, PARK13, PRSS25)
  Promoter: tac
  Tag / fusion protein: GST (N terminal on backbone)
  Cloning method: Restriction Enzyme; 5′ cloning site unknown (unknown if destroyed); 3′ cloning site unknown (unknown if destroyed)
  Sequencing primers: 5′ pGEX Fwd
Terms and licenses: Academic/Nonprofit Terms; Industry Terms: Not Available to Industry
How to cite: HTRA2_PDZ_1 was a gift from Sachdev Sidhu (Addgene plasmid # 103913 ; http://n2t.net/addgene:103913 ; RRID:Addgene_103913)
