[The description below was written by a language model from this plasmid's Addgene catalogue record and pLannotate feature annotations shown in this document.]
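Description:
HTRA2_PDZ_1 is a bacterial expression plasmid built on the pGEX-6P-1 backbone for producing the PDZ domain of human HTRA2 (also known as OMI or PRSS25) as a glutathione S-transferase fusion in E. coli. The sequenced record is about 5.3 kb. It replicates from a ColE1/pMB1-type origin and is selected with ampicillin through the bla β-lactamase gene driven by its own promoter. Short annotated fragments of rop, bom, lacZα and an E. coli yciV-related sequence appear to be backbone remnants rather than functional payload.

The expression cassette starts with the hybrid trp/lac tac promoter followed by a lac operator. It drives the Schistosoma japonicum GST coding sequence and, a short linker downstream, a roughly 380-nt fragment of HTRA2 on the same strand, consistent with the N-terminal GST fusion described in the catalogue entry. The feature table does not annotate the linker between GST and the insert, and the restriction sites used for cloning are recorded as unknown. The plasmid also carries lacI under its own promoter, so the lac repressor keeps the tac promoter off until an inducer such as IPTG is added, which gives controlled expression independent of the host's repressor level.

The stated purpose is expression and purification of the HTRA2 PDZ domain. The GST moiety allows affinity capture on glutathione resin and can help solubility. The plasmid was deposited as part of a study mapping peptide-binding specificities across the PDZ domain family, in which purified GST-PDZ proteins of this kind would serve as binding targets.
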