Features (pLannotate 1.2.2; 17 found; start..end, strand, type, name):
      1..29      +  promoter       tac promoter: strong E. coli promoter; hybrid between the trp and lac UV5 promoters
     37..53      +  protein_bind   lac operator: The lac repressor binds to the lac operator to inhibit transcription in E. coli. This inhibition can be relieved by adding lactose or isopropyl-β-D-thiogalactopyranoside (IPTG). lac repressor encoded by lacI
     76..729     +  CDS            GST26_SCHJA: Experimental evidence at protein level: Swiss-Prot protein existence level 1. GST isoenzymes appear to play a central role in the parasite detoxification system. Other functions are also suspected including a role in increasing the solubility of haematin in the parasite gut. From Schistosoma japonicum (Blood fluke).
    748..1131    +  CDS            HTRA2 (fragment): HTRA2_HUMAN - Also known as OMI, PRSS25. Experimental evidence at protein level: Swiss-Prot protein existence level 1. Serine protease that shows proteolytic activity against a non-specific substrate beta-casein. Promotes or induces cell death either by direct binding to and inhibition of BIRC proteins (also called inhibitor of apoptosis proteins, IAPs), leading to an increase in caspase activity, or by a BIRC inhibition-independent, caspase- independent and serine protease activity-dependent mechanism. Cleaves THAP5 and promotes its degradation during apoptosis. Isoform 2 seems to be proteoly
   1172..1211    +  CDS            rop (fragment): Rop protein, which maintains plasmids at low copy number; rop
   1313..1353    +  misc_feature   bom (fragment): basis of mobility region from pBR322
   1458..1562    +  promoter       AmpR promoter: bla
   1563..2423    +  CDS            AmpR: β-lactamase; bla; confers resistance to ampicillin, carbenicillin, and related antibiotics
   2594..3182    +  rep_origin     ori: high-copy-number ColE1/pMB1/pBR322/pUC origin of replication
   3368..3419    -  misc_feature   bom (fragment): basis of mobility region from pBR322
   3426..3503    +  promoter       lacI promoter: lacI
   3504..4586    +  CDS            lacI: lac repressor; lacI; The lac repressor binds to the lac operator to inhibit transcription in E. coli. This inhibition can be relieved by adding lactose or isopropyl-β-D-thiogalactopyranoside (IPTG).
   4599..4620    +  protein_bind   CAP binding site: CAP binding activates transcription in the presence of cAMP. E. coli catabolite activator protein
   4635..4665    +  promoter       lac promoter: promoter for the E. coli lac operon
   4673..4689    +  protein_bind   lac operator: The lac repressor binds to the lac operator to inhibit transcription in E. coli. This inhibition can be relieved by adding lactose or isopropyl-β-D-thiogalactopyranoside (IPTG). lac repressor encoded by lacI
   4709..4882    +  CDS            lacZα: LacZα fragment of β-galactosidase; lacZ fragment
   5146..5262    -  CDS            yciV (fragment): RNAAM_ECOLI - Also known as trpH From Escherichia coli (strain K12).
>Addgene plasmid #103913 | HTRA2_PDZ_1 | addgene full sequence | sequence record 199907 | Addgene NGS Result
TTGACAATTAATCATCGGCTCGTATAATGTGTGGAATTGTGAGCGGATAACAATTTCACACAGGAAACAG
TATTCATGTCCCCTATACTAGGTTATTGGAAAATTAAGGGCCTTGTGCAACCCACTCGACTTCTTTTGGA
ATATCTTGAAGAAAAATATGAAGAGCATTTGTATGAGCGCGATGAAGGTGATAAATGGCGAAACAAAAAG
TTTGAATTGGGTTTGGAGTTTCCCAATCTTCCTTATTATATTGATGGTGATGTTAAATTAACACAGTCTA
TGGCCATCATACGTTATATAGCTGACAAGCACAACATGTTGGGTGGTTGTCCAAAAGAGCGTGCAGAGAT
TTCAATGCTTGAAGGAGCGGTTTTGGATATTAGATACGGTGTTTCGAGAATTGCATATAGTAAAGACTTT
GAAACTCTCAAAGTTGATTTTCTTAGCAAGCTACCTGAAATGCTGAAAATGTTCGAAGATCGTTTATGTC
ATAAAACATATTTAAATGGTGATCATGTAACCCATCCTGACTTCATGTTGTATGACGCTCTTGATGTTGT
TTTATACATGGACCCAATGTGCCTGGATGCGTTCCCAAAATTAGTTTGTTTTAAAAAACGTATTGAAGCT
ATCCCACAAATTGATAAGTACTTGAAATCCAGCAAGTATATAGCATGGCCTTTGCAGGGCTGGCAAGCCA
CGTTTGGTGGTGGCGACCATCCTCCAAAATCGGATCTGGAAGTTCTGTTCCAGGGGCCCCTGGGATCCCT
TCGAGAGTTTCTGCATCGTGGGGAAAAGAAGAATTCCTCCTCCGGAATCAGTGGGTCCCAGCGGCGCTAC
ATTGGGGTGATGATGCTGACCCTGAGTCCCAGCATCCTTGCTGAACTACAGCTTCGAGAACCAAGCTTTC
CCGATGTTCAGCATGGTGTACTCATCCATAAAGTCATCCTGGGCTCCCCTGCACACCGGGCTGGTCTGCG
GCCTGGTGATGTGATTTTGGCCATTGGGGAGCAGATGGTACAAAATGCTGAAGATGTTTATGAAGCTGTT
CGAACCCAATCCCAGTTGGCAGTGCAGATCCGGCGGGGACGAGAAACACTGACCTTATATGTGACCCCTG
AGGTCACAGAATGAGTCGACTCGAGCGGCCGCATCGTGACTGACTGACGATCTGCCTCGCGCGTTTCGGT
GATGACGGTGAAAACCTCTGACACATGCAGCTCCCGGAGACGGTCACAGCTTGTCTGTAAGCGGATGCCG
GGAGCAGACAAGCCCGTCAGGGCGCGTCAGCGGGTGTTGGCGGGTGTCGGGGCGCAGCCATGACCCAGTC
ACGTAGCGATAGCGGAGTGTATAATTCTTGAAGACGAAAGGGCCTCGTGATACGCCTATTTTTATAGGTT
AATGTCATGATAATAATGGTTTCTTAGACGTCAGGTGGCACTTTTCGGGGAAATGTGCGCGGAACCCCTA
TTTGTTTATTTTTCTAAATACATTCAAATATGTATCCGCTCATGAGACAATAACCCTGATAAATGCTTCA
ATAATATTGAAAAAGGAAGAGTATGAGTATTCAACATTTCCGTGTCGCCCTTATTCCCTTTTTTGCGGCA
TTTTGCCTTCCTGTTTTTGCTCACCCAGAAACGCTGGTGAAAGTAAAAGATGCTGAAGATCAGTTGGGTG
CACGAGTGGGTTACATCGAACTGGATCTCAACAGCGGTAAGATCCTTGAGAGTTTTCGCCCCGAAGAACG
TTTTCCAATGATGAGCACTTTTAAAGTTCTGCTATGTGGCGCGGTATTATCCCGTGTTGACGCCGGGCAA
GAGCAACTCGGTCGCCGCATACACTATTCTCAGAATGACTTGGTTGAGTACTCACCAGTCACAGAAAAGC
ATCTTACGGATGGCATGACAGTAAGAGAATTATGCAGTGCTGCCATAACCATGAGTGATAACACTGCGGC
CAACTTACTTCTGACAACGATCGGAGGACCGAAGGAGCTAACCGCTTTTTTGCACAACATGGGGGATCAT
GTAACTCGCCTTGATCGTTGGGAACCGGAGCTGAATGAAGCCATACCAAACGACGAGCGTGACACCACGA
TGCCTGCAGCAATGGCAACAACGTTGCGCAAACTATTAACTGGCGAACTACTTACTCTAGCTTCCCGGCA
ACAATTAATAGACTGGATGGAGGCGGATAAAGTTGCAGGACCACTTCTGCGCTCGGCCCTTCCGGCTGGC
TGGTTTATTGCTGATAAATCTGGAGCCGGTGAGCGTGGGTCTCGCGGTATCATTGCAGCACTGGGGCCAG
ATGGTAAGCCCTCCCGTATCGTAGTTATCTACACGACGGGGAGTCAGGCAACTATGGATGAACGAAATAG
ACAGATCGCTGAGATAGGTGCCTCACTGATTAAGCATTGGTAACTGTCAGACCAAGTTTACTCATATATA
CTTTAGATTGATTTAAAACTTCATTTTTAATTTAAAAGGATCTAGGTGAAGATCCTTTTTGATAATCTCA
TGACCAAAATCCCTTAACGTGAGTTTTCGTTCCACTGAGCGTCAGACCCCGTAGAAAAGATCAAAGGATC
TTCTTGAGATCCTTTTTTTCTGCGCGTAATCTGCTGCTTGCAAACAAAAAAACCACCGCTACCAGCGGTG
GTTTGTTTGCCGGATCAAGAGCTACCAACTCTTTTTCCGAAGGTAACTGGCTTCAGCAGAGCGCAGATAC
CAAATACTGTCCTTCTAGTGTAGCCGTAGTTAGGCCACCACTTCAAGAACTCTGTAGCACCGCCTACATA
CCTCGCTCTGCTAATCCTGTTACCAGTGGCTGCTGCCAGTGGCGATAAGTCGTGTCTTACCGGGTTGGAC
TCAAGACGATAGTTACCGGATAAGGCGCAGCGGTCGGGCTGAACGGGGGGTTCGTGCACACAGCCCAGCT
TGGAGCGAACGACCTACACCGAACTGAGATACCTACAGCGTGAGCTATGAGAAAGCGCCACGCTTCCCGA
AGGGAGAAAGGCGGACAGGTATCCGGTAAGCGGCAGGGTCGGAACAGGAGAGCGCACGAGGGAGCTTCCA
GGGGGAAACGCCTGGTATCTTTATAGTCCTGTCGGGTTTCGCCACCTCTGACTTGAGCGTCGATTTTTGT
GATGCTCGTCAGGGGGGCGGAGCCTATGGAAAAACGCCAGCAACGCGGCCTTTTTACGGTTCCTGGCCTT
TTGCTGGCCTTTTGCTCACATGTTCTTTCCTGCGTTATCCCCTGATTCTGTGGATAACCGTATTACCGCC
TTTGAGTGAGCTGATACCGCTCGCCGCAGCCGAACGACCGAGCGCAGCGAGTCAGTGAGCGAGGAAGCGG
AAGAGCGCCTGATGCGGTATTTTCTCCTTACGCATCTGTGCGGTATTTCACACCGCATAAATTCCGACAC
CATCGAATGGCGCAAAACCTTTCGCGGTATGGCATGATAGCGCCCGGAAGAGAGTCAATTCAGGGTGGTG
AATGTGAAACCAGTAACGTTATACGATGTCGCAGAGTATGCCGGTGTCTCTTATCAGACCGTTTCCCGCG
TGGTGAACCAGGCCAGCCACGTTTCTGCGAAAACGCGGGAAAAAGTGGAAGCGGCGATGGCGGAGCTGAA
TTACATTCCCAACCGCGTGGCACAACAACTGGCGGGCAAACAGTCGTTGCTGATTGGCGTTGCCACCTCC
AGTCTGGCCCTGCACGCGCCGTCGCAAATTGTCGCGGCGATTAAATCTCGCGCCGATCAACTGGGTGCCA
GCGTGGTGGTGTCGATGGTAGAACGAAGCGGCGTCGAAGCCTGTAAAGCGGCGGTGCACAATCTTCTCGC
GCAACGCGTCAGTGGGCTGATCATTAACTATCCGCTGGATGACCAGGATGCCATTGCTGTGGAAGCTGCC
TGCACTAATGTTCCGGCGTTATTTCTTGATGTCTCTGACCAGACACCCATCAACAGTATTATTTTCTCCC
ATGAAGACGGTACGCGACTGGGCGTGGAGCATCTGGTCGCATTGGGTCACCAGCAAATCGCGCTGTTAGC
GGGCCCATTAAGTTCTGTCTCGGCGCGTCTGCGTCTGGCTGGCTGGCATAAATATCTCACTCGCAATCAA
ATTCAGCCGATAGCGGAACGGGAAGGCGACTGGAGTGCCATGTCCGGTTTTCAACAAACCATGCAAATGC
TGAATGAGGGCATCGTTCCCACTGCGATGCTGGTTGCCAACGATCAGATGGCGCTGGGCGCAATGCGCGC
CATTACCGAGTCCGGGCTGCGCGTTGGTGCGGATATCTCGGTAGTGGGATACGACGATACCGAAGACAGC
TCATGTTATATCCCGCCGTTAACCACCATCAAACAGGATTTTCGCCTGCTGGGGCAAACCAGCGTGGACC
GCTTGCTGCAACTCTCTCAGGGCCAGGCGGTGAAGGGCAATCAGCTGTTGCCCGTCTCACTGGTGAAAAG
AAAAACCACGCTAGCGCCCAATACGCAAACCGCCTCTCCCCGCGCGTTGGCCGATTCATTAATGCAGCTG
GCACGACAGGTTTCCCGACTGGAAAGCGGGCAGTGAGCGCAACGCAATTAATGTAAGTTAGCTCACTCAT
TAGGCACCCCAGGCTTTACACTTTATGCTTCCGGCTCGTATGTTGTGTGGAATTGTGAGCGGATAACAAT
TTCACACAGGAAACAGCTATGACCATGATTACGGATTCACTGGCCGTCGTTTTACAACGTCGTGACTGGG
AAAACCCTGGCGTTACCCAACTTAATCGCCTTGCAGCACATCCCCCTTTCGCCAGCTGGCGTAATAGCGA
AGAGGCCCGCACCGATCGCCCTTCCCAACAGTTGCGCAGCCTGAATGGCGAATGGCGCTTTGCCTGGTTT
CCGGCACCAGAAGCGGTGCCGGAAAGCTGGCTGGAGTGCGATCTTCCTGAGGCCGATACTGTCGTCGTCC
CCTCAAACTGGCAGATGCACGGTTACGATGCGCCCATCTACACCAACGTGACCTATCCCATTACGGTCAA
TCCGCCGTTTGTTCCCACGGAGAATCCGACGGGTTGTTACTCGCTCACATTTAATGTTGATGAAAGCTGG
CTACAGGAAGGCCAGACGCGAATTATTTTTGATGGCGTTGGAATTAGCTTATCGACTGCACGGTGCACCA
ATGCTTCTGGCGTCAGGCAGCCATCGGAAGCTGTGGTATGGCTGTGCAGGTCGTAAATCACTGCATAATT
CGTGTCGCTCAAGGCGCACTCCCGTTCTGGATAATGTTTTTTGCGCCGACATCATAACGGTTCTGGCAAA
TATTCTGAAATGAGCTG
